>Addgene plasmid #98311 | ADSL_pLX307 | depositor full sequence | sequence record 180216 | Full Sequence
GGCTCGAGGCCTGCAGGTGCAAAGATGGATAAAGTTTTAAACAGAGAGGAATCTTTGCAGCTAATGGACC
TTCTAGGTCTTGAAAGGAGTGGGAATTGGCTCCGGTGCCCGTCAGTGGGCAGAGCGCACATCGCCCACAG
TCCCCGAGAAGTTGGGGGGAGGGGTCGGCAATTGAACCGGTGCCTAGAGAAGGTGGCGCGGGGTAAACTG
GGAAAGTGATGTCGTGTACTGGCTCCGCCTTTTTCCCGAGGGTGGGGGAGAACCGTATATAAGTGCAGTA
GTCGCCGTGAACGTTCTTTTTCGCAACGGGTTTGCCGCCAGAACACAGGTAAGTGCCGTGTGTGGTTCCC
GCGGGCCTGGCCTCTTTACGGGTTATGGCCCTTGCGTGCCTTGAATTACTTCCACCTGGCTGCAGTACGT
GATTCTTGATCCCGAGCTTCGGGTTGGAAGTGGGTGGGAGAGTTCGAGGCCTTGCGCTTAAGGAGCCCCT
TCGCCTCGTGCTTGAGTTGAGGCCTGGCCTGGGCGCTGGGGCCGCCGCGTGCGAATCTGGTGGCACCTTC
GCGCCTGTCTCGCTGCTTTCGATAAGTCTCTAGCCATTTAAAATTTTTGATGACCTGCTGCGACGCTTTT
TTTCTGGCAAGATAGTCTTGTAAATGCGGGCCAAGATCTGCACACTGGTATTTCGGTTTTTGGGGCCGCG
GGCGGCGACGGGGCCCGTGCGTCCCAGCGCACATGTTCGGCGAGGCGGGGCCTGCGAGCGCGGCCACCGA
GAATCGGACGGGGGTAGTCTCAAGCTGGCCGGCCTGCTCTGGTGCCTGGCCTCGCGCCGCCGTGTATCGC
CCCGCCCTGGGCGGCAAGGCTGGCCCGGTCGGCACCAGTTGCGTGAGCGGAAAGATGGCCGCTTCCCGGC
CCTGCTGCAGGGAGCTCAAAATGGAGGACGCGGCGCTCGGGAGAGCGGGCGGGTGAGTCACCCACACAAA
GGAAAAGGGCCTTTCCGTCCTCAGCCGTCGCTTCATGTGACTCCACGGAGTACCGGGCGCCGTCCAGGCA
CCTCGATTAGTTCTCGAGCTTTTGGAGTACGTCGTCTTTAGGTTGGGGGGAGGGGTTTTATGCGATGGAG
TTTCCCCACACTGAGTGGGTGGAGACTGAAGTTAGGCCAGCTTGGCACTTGATGTAATTCTCCTTGGAAT
TTGCCCTTTTTGAGTTTGGATCTTGGTTCATTCTCAAGCCTCAGACAGTGGTTCAAAGTTTTTTTCTTCC
ATTTCAGGTGTCGTGAGGCTAGCATCGATTGATCAACAAGTTTGTACAAAAAAGTTGGCATGGCGGCTGG
AGGCGATCATGGTTCGCCCGACAGCTACCGCTCACCTCTTGCCTCCCGCTATGCCAGCCCGGAGATGTGC
TTCGTGTTTAGCGACAGGTATAAATTCCGGACATGGCGGCAGCTGTGGCTGTGGCTGGCGGAGGCCGAGC
AGACATTGGGTTTGCCTATCACAGATGAACAAATCCAGGAGATGAAATCAAACCTGGAGAACATCGACTT
CAAGATGGCAGCTGAGGAAGAGAAACGTTTACGACATGATGTGATGGCTCACGTGCACACATTTGGCCAC
TGCTGTCCAAAAGCTGCAGGCATTATTCACCTTGGTGCTACTTCTTGCTATGTTGGAGACAATACTGACT
TGATTATTCTTAGAAATGCACTTGACCTGCTTTTGCCAAAGCTTGCCAGAGTGATCTCTCGGCTTGCCGA
CTTTGCTAAGGAACGAGCCAGTCTACCCACATTAGGTTTCACACATTTCCAGCCTGCACAGCTGACCACA
GTTGGGAAACGTTGCTGTCTTTGGATTCAGGATCTTTGCATGGATCTCCAGAACTTGAAGCGTGTCCGAG
ATGACCTGCGCTTCCGGGGAGTAAAGGGTACCACTGGCACTCAGGCCAGTTTCCTGCAGCTCTTTGAGGG
AGATGACCATAAGGTAGAGCAGCTTGACAAGATGGTGACAGAAAAGGCAGGATTTAAGAGAGCTTTCATC
ATCACAGGGCAGACATATACACGAAAAGTGGATATTGAAGTACTGTCTGTGCTGGCTAGCTTGGGGGCAT
CAGTGCACAAGATTTGCACCGACATACGCCTCCTGGCAAACCTCAAGGAGATGGAGGAACCCTTTGAAAA
ACAGCAGATTGGCTCAAGTGCGATGCCATATAAGCGGAATCCCATGCGTTCAGAACGTTGCTGCAGTCTT
GCCCGCCACCTGATGACCCTTGTCATGGACCCGCTACAGACAGCATCTGTCCAGTGGTTTGAACGCACAC
TGGATGATAGTGCCAACCGACGGATCTGTTTGGCCGAGGCATTTCTTACCGCAGATACTATATTGAATAC
GCTGCAGAACATTTCTGAAGGATTGGTCGTGTACCCCAAAGTAATTGAACGGCGCATTCGGCAAGAGCTG
CCTTTCATGGCCACAGAGAACATCATCATGGCCATGGTCAAAGCTGGAGGTAGCCGCCAGGATTGCCATG
AGAAAATCAGAGTGCTTTCTCAGCAGGCAGCTTCTGTGGTTAAGCAGGAAGGGGGTGACAATGACCTCAT
AGAGCGTATCCAGGTTGATGCCTACTTCAGTCCCATTCACTCCCAGTTGGATCATTTACTGGATCCTTCT
TCTTTCACTGGTCGTGCCTCCCAGCAGGTGCAGAGATTCTTAGAAGAGGAGGTGTATCCCCTGTTAAAAC
CATATGAAAGCGTGATGAAGGTGAAAGCAGAATTATGTCTGTACCCAACTTTCTTGTACAAAGTGGTTGA
TATCGGTAAGCCTATCCCTAACCCTCTCCTCGGTCTCGATTCTACGTAGTAATGAACTAGTACCGGTTAA
GTCGACAATCAACGCGTTAAGTCGACAATCAACCTCTGGATTACAAAATTTGTGAAAGATTGACTGGTAT
TCTTAACTATGTTGCTCCTTTTACGCTATGTGGATACGCTGCTTTAATGCCTTTGTATCATGCTATTGCT
TCCCGTATGGCTTTCATTTTCTCCTCCTTGTATAAATCCTGGTTGCTGTCTCTTTATGAGGAGTTGTGGC
CCGTTGTCAGGCAACGTGGCGTGGTGTGCACTGTGTTTGCTGACGCAACCCCCACTGGTTGGGGCATTGC
CACCACCTGTCAGCTCCTTTCCGGGACTTTCGCTTTCCCCCTCCCTATTGCCACGGCGGAACTCATCGCC
GCCTGCCTTGCCCGCTGCTGGACAGGGGCTCGGCTGTTGGGCACTGACAATTCCGTGGTGTTGTCGGGGA
AATCATCGTCCTTTCCTTGGCTGCTCGCCTGTGTTGCCACCTGGATTCTGCGCGGGACGTCCTTCTGCTA
CGTCCCTTCGGCCCTCAATCCAGCGGACCTTCCTTCCCGCGGCCTGCTGCCGGCTCTGCGGCCTCTTCCG
CGTCTTCGCCTTCGCCCTCAGACGAGTCGGATCTCCCTTTGGGCCGCCTCCCCGCGTCGACTTTAAGACC
AATGACTTACAAGGCAGCTGTAGATCTTAGCCACTTTTTAAAAGAAAAGGGGGGACTGGAAGGGCTAATT
CACTCCCAACGAAGACAAGATCTGCTTTTTGCTTGTACTGGGTCTCTCTGGTTAGACCAGATCTGAGCCT
GGGAGCTCTCTGGCTAACTAGGGAACCCACTGCTTAAGCCTCAATAAAGCTTGCCTTGAGTGCTTCAAGT
AGTGTGTGCCCGTCTGTTGTGTGACTCTGGTAACTAGAGATCCCTCAGACCCTTTTAGTCAGTGTGGAAA
ATCTCTAGCAGTACGTATAGTAGTTCATGTCATCTTATTATTCAGTATTTATAACTTGCAAAGAAATGAA
TATCAGAGAGTGAGAGGAACTTGTTTATTGCAGCTTATAATGGTTACAAATAAAGCAATAGCATCACAAA
TTTCACAAATAAAGCATTTTTTTCACTGCATTCTAGTTGTGGTTTGTCCAAACTCATCAATGTATCTTAT
CATGTCTGGCTCTAGCTATCCCGCCCCTAACTCCGCCCATCCCGCCCCTAACTCCGCCCAGTTCCGCCCA
TTCTCCGCCCCATGGCTGACTAATTTTTTTTATTTATGCAGAGGCCGAGGCCGCCTCGGCCTCTGAGCTA
TTCCAGAAGTAGTGAGGAGGCTTTTTTGGAGGCCTAGGGACGTACCCAATTCGCCCTATAGTGAGTCGTA
TTACGCGCGCTCACTGGCCGTCGTTTTACAACGTCGTGACTGGGAAAACCCTGGCGTTACCCAACTTAAT
CGCCTTGCAGCACATCCCCCTTTCGCCAGCTGGCGTAATAGCGAAGAGGCCCGCACCGATCGCCCTTCCC
AACAGTTGCGCAGCCTGAATGGCGAATGGG
[124 nt withheld, positions 4371-4494]
C
[91 nt withheld, positions 4496-4586]
A
[49 nt withheld, positions 4588-4636]
CCTTTGACGTTGGAGTCCACGTTCTTT
[37 nt withheld, positions 4664-4700]
ACCCTATCTCGGTCTATTCTTTTGATTTATAAGGGATTTTGCCGATTTCGGCCTATTGGTTAAAAAATGA
GCTGATTTAACAAAAATTTAACGCGAATTTTAACAAAATATTAACGCTTACAATTTAGGTGGCACTTTTC
GGGGAAATGTGCGCGGAACCCCTATTTGTTTATTTTTCTAAATACATTCAAATATGTATCCGCTCATGAG
ACAATAACCCTGATAAATGCTTCAATAATATTGAAAAAGGAAGAGTATGAGTATTCAACATTTCCGTGTC
GCCCTTATTCCCTTTTTTGCGGCATTTTGCCTTCCTGTTTTTGCTCACCCAGAAACGCTGGTGAAAGTAA
AAGATGCTGAAGATCAGTTGGGTGCACGAGTGGGTTACATCGAACTGGATCTCAACAGCGGTAAGATCCT
TGAGAGTTTTCGCCCCGAAGAACGTTTTCCAATGATGAGCACTTTTAAAGTTCTGCTATGTGGCGCGGTA
TTATCCCGTATTGACGCCGGGCAAGAGCAACTCGGTCGCCGCATACACTATTCTCAGAATGACTTGGTTG
AGTACTCACCAGTCACAGAAAAGCATCTTACGGATGGCATGACAGTAAGAGAATTATGCAGTGCTGCCAT
AACCATGAGTGATAACACTGCGGCCAACTTACTTCTGACAACGATCGGAGGACCGAAGGAGCTAACCGCT
TTTTTGCACAACATGGGGGATCATGTAACTCGCCTTGATCGTTGGGAACCGGAGCTGAATGAAGCCATAC
CAAACGACGAGCGTGACACCACGATGCCTGTAGCAATGGCAACAACGTTGCGCAAACTATTAACTGGCGA
ACTACTTACTCTAGCTTCCCGGCAACAATTAATAGACTGGATGGAGGCGGATAAAGTTGCAGGACCACTT
CTGCGCTCGGCCCTTCCGGCTGGCTGGTTTATTGCTGATAAATCTGGAGCCGGTGAGCGTGGGTCTCGCG
GTATCATTGCAGCACTGGGGCCAGATGGTAAGCCCTCCCGTATCGTAGTTATCTACACGACGGGGAGTCA
GGCAACTATGGATGAACGAAATAGACAGATCGCTGAGATAGGTGCCTCACTGATTAAGCATTGGTAACTG
TCAGACCAAGTTTACTCATATATACTTTAGATTGATTTAAAACTTCATTTTTAATTTAAAAGGATCTAGG
TGAAGATCCTTTTTGATAATCTCATGACCAAAATCCCTTAACGTGAGTTTTCGTTCCACTGAGCGTCAGA
CCCCGTAGAAAAGATCAAAGGATCTTCTTGAGATCCTTTTTTTCTGCGCGTAATCTGCTGCTTGCAAACA
AAAAAACCACCGCTACCAGCGGTGGTTTGTTTGCCGGATCAAGAGCTACCAACTCTTTTTCCGAAGGTAA
CTGGCTTCAGCAGAGCGCAGATACCAAATACTGTTCTTCTAGTGTAGCCGTAGTTAGGCCACCACTTCAA
GAACTCTGTAGCACCGCCTACATACCTCGCTCTGCTAATCCTGTTACCAGTGGCTGCTGCCAGTGGCGAT
AAGTCGTGTCTTACCGGGTTGGACTCAAGACGATAGTTACCGGATAAGGCGCAGCGGTCGGGCTGAACGG
GGGGTTCGTGCACACAGCCCAGCTTGGAGCGAACGACCTACACCGAACTGAGATACCTACAGCGTGAGCT
ATGAGAAAGCGCCACGCTTCCCGAAGGGAGAAAGGCGGACAGGTATCCGGTAAGCGGCAGGGTCGGAACA
GGAGAGCGCACGAGGGAGCTTCCAGGGGGAAACGCCTGGTATCTTTATAGTCCTGTCGGGTTTCGCCACC
TCTGACTTGAGCGTCGATTTTTGTGATGCTCGTCAGGGGGGCGGAGCCTATGGAAAAACGCCAGCAACGC
GGCCTTTTTACGGTTCCTGGCCTTTTGCTGGCCTTTTGCTCACATGTTCTTTCCTGCGTTATCCCCTGAT
TCTGTGGATAACCGTATTACCGCCTTTGAGTGAGCTGATACCGCTCGCCGCAGCCGAACGACCGAGCGCA
GCGAGTCAGTGAGCGAGGAAGCGGAAGAGCGCCCAATACGCAAACCGCCTCTCCCCGCGCGTTGGCCGAT
TCATTAATGCAGCTGGCACGACAGGTTTCCCGACTGGAAAGCGGGCAGTGAGCGCAACGCAATTAATGTG
AGTTAGCTCACTCATTAGGCACCCCAGGCTTTACACTTTATGCTTCCGGCTCGTATGTTGTGTGGAATTG
TGAGCGGATAACAATTTCACACAGGAAACAGCTATGACCATGATTACGCCAAGCGCGCAATTAACCCTCA
CTAAAGGGAACAAAAGCTGGAGCTGCAAGCTTAATGTAGTCTTATGCAATACTCTTGTAGTCTTGCAACA
TGGTAACGATGAGTTAGCAACATGCCTTACAAGGAGAGAAAAAGCACCGTGCATGCCGATTGGTGGAAGT
AAGGTGGTACGATCGTGCCTTATTAGGAAGGCAACAGACGGGTCTGACATGGATTGGACGAACCACTGAA
TTGCCGCATTGCAGAGATATTGTATTTAAGTGCCTAGCTCGATACATAAACGGGTCTCTCTGGTTAGACC
AGATCTGAGCCTGGGAGCTCTCTGGCTAACTAGGGAACCCACTGCTTAAGCCTCAATAAAGCTTGCCTTG
AGTGCTTCAAGTAGTGTGTGCCCGTCTGTTGTGTGACTCTGGTAACTAGAGATCCCTCAGACCCTTTTAG
TCAGTGTGGAAAATCTCTAGCAGTGGCGCCCGAACAGGGACTTGAAAGCGAAAGGGAAACCAGAGGAGCT
CTCTCGACGCAGGACTCGGCTTGCTGAAGCGCGCACGGCAAGAGGCGAGGGGCGGCGACTGGTGAGTACG
CCAAAAATTTTGACTAGCGGAGGCTAGAAGGAGAGAGATGGGTGCGAGAGCGTCAGTATTAAGCGGGGGA
GAATTAGATCGCGATGGGAAAAAATTCGGTTAAGGCCAGGGGGAAAGAAAAAATATAAATTAAAACATAT
AGTATGGGCAAGCAGGGAGCTAGAACGATTCGCAGTTAATCCTGGCCTGTTAGAAACATCAGAAGGCTGT
AGACAAATACTGGGACAGCTACAACCATCCCTTCAGACAGGATCAGAAGAACTTAGATCATTATATAATA
CAGTAGCAACCCTCTATTGTGTGCATCAAAGGATAGAGATAAAAGACACCAAGGAAGCTTTAGACAAGAT
AGAGGAAGAGCAAAACAAAAGTAAGACCACCGCACAGCAAGCGGCCGCTGATCTTCAGACCTGGAGGAGG
AGATATGAGGGACAATTGGAGAAGTGAATTATATAAATATAAAGTAGTAAAAATTGAACCATTAGGAGTA
GCACCCACCAAGGCAAAGAGAAGAGTGGTGCAGAGAGAAAAAAGAGCAGTGGGAATAGGAGCTTTGTTCC
TTGGGTTCTTGGGAGCAGCAGGAAGCACTATGGGCGCAGCGTCAATGACGCTGACGGTACAGGCCAGACA
ATTATTGTCTGGTATAGTGCAGCAGCAGAACAATTTGCTGAGGGCTATTGAGGCGCAACAGCATCTGTTG
CAACTCACAGTCTGGGGCATCAAGCAGCTCCAGGCAAGAATCCTGGCTGTGGAAAGATACCTAAAGGATC
AACAGCTCCTGGGGATTTGGGGTTGCTCTGGAAAACTCATTTGCACCACTGCTGTGCCTTGGAATGCTAG
TTGGAGTAATAAATCTCTGGAACAGATTTGGAATCACACGACCTGGATGGAGTGGGACAGAGAAATTAAC
AATTACACAAGCTTAATACACTCCTTAATTGAAGAATCGCAAAACCAGCAAGAAAAGAATGAACAAGAAT
TATTGGAATTAGATAAATGGGCAAGTTTGTGGAATTGGTTTAACATAACAAATTGGCTGTGGTATATAAA
ATTATTCATAATGATAGTAGGAGGCTTGGTAGGTTTAAGAATAGTTTTTGCTGTACTTTCTATAGTGAAT
AGAGTTAGGCAGGGATATTCACCATTATCGTTTCAGACCCACCTCCCAACCCCGAGGGGACCCATGCATT
GCATCTCAATTAGTCAGCAACCAGGTGTGGAAAGTCCCCAGGCTCCCCAGCAGGCAGAAGTATGCAAAGC
ATGCGTCTCAATTAGTCAGCAACCATAGTCCCGCCCCTAACTCCGCCCATCCCGCCCCTAACTCCGCCCA
GTTCCGCCCATTCTCCGCCCCATGGCTGACTAATTTTTTTTATTTATGCAGAGGCCGAGGCCGCCTCGGC
CTCTGAGCTATTCCAGAAGTAGTGAGGAGGCTTTTTTGGAGGCCTAGGCTTTTGCAAAAAGCTTTCTAGA
GGTACCACCGGAGCTTACCATGACCGAGTACAAGCCCACGGTGCGCCTCGCCACCCGCGACGACGTCCCC
AGGGCCGTACGCACCCTCGCCGCCGCGTTCGCCGACTACCCCGCCACGCGCCACACCGTCGATCCGGACC
GCCACATCGAGCGGGTCACCGAGCTGCAAGAACTCTTCCTCACGCGCGTCGGGCTCGACATCGGCAAGGT
GTGGGTCGCGGACGACGGCGCCGCCGTGGCGGTCTGGACCACGCCGGAGAGCGTCGAAGCGGGGGCGGTG
TTCGCCGAGATCGGCCCGCGCATGGCCGAGTTGAGCGGTTCCCGGCTGGCCGCGCAGCAACAGATGGAAG
GCCTCCTGGCGCCGCACCGGCCCAAGGAGCCCGCGTGGTTCCTGGCCACCGTCGGCGTCTCGCCCGACCA
CCAGGGCAAGGGTCTGGGCAGCGCCGTCGTGCTCCCCGGAGTGGAGGCGGCCGAGCGCGCCGGGGTGCCC
GCCTTCCTGGAGACCTCCGCGCCCCGCAACCTCCCCTTCTACGAGCGGCTCGGCTTCACCGTCACCGCCG
ACGTCGAGGTGCCCGAAGGACCGCGCACCTGGTGCATGACCCGCAAGCCCGGTGCCAGTTAACGAATTCT
AGATCTTGAGACAAATGGCAGTATTCATCCACAATTTTAAAAGAAAAGGGGGGATTGGGGGGTACAGTGC
AGGGGAAAGAATAGTAGACATAATAGCAACAGACATACAAACTAAAGAATTACAAAAACAAATTACAAAA
ATTCAAAATTTTCGGGTTTATTACAGGGACAGCAGAGATCCACTTTGGCGCC
Features (pLannotate 1.2.2; 33 found; start..end, strand, type, name):
     25..91      +  CDS            small t antigen (fragment): SV40 (simian virus 40) small t antigen
     98..1276    +  promoter       EF-1α promoter: strong constitutive promoter for human elongation factor EF-1α
   1297..1314    +  protein_bind   attB1 (fragment): mutant version of attB; core recombination site for the Gateway® BP reaction BP Clonase™
   1320..2771    +  CDS            ADSL: PUR8_HUMAN - Also known as AMPS. Experimental evidence at protein level: Swiss-Prot protein existence level 1. Catalyzes two non-sequential steps in de novo AMP synthesis: converts (S)-2-(5-amino-1-(5-phospho-D-ribosyl)imidazole-4- carboxamido)succinate (SAICAR) to fumarate plus 5-amino-1-(5-phospho-D- ribosyl)imidazole-4-carboxamide, and thereby also contributes to de novo IMP synthesis, and converts succinyladenosine monophosphate (SAMP) to AMP and fumarate. From Homo sapiens (Human).
   2773..2797    -  protein_bind   attB2: mutant version of attB; recombination site for the Gateway® BP reaction BP Clonase™
   2805..2846    +  CDS            V5 tag: epitope tag from simian virus 5
   2897..3485    +  misc_feature   WPRE: woodchuck hepatitis virus posttranscriptional regulatory element
   3536..3555    +  misc_feature   cPPT/CTS (fragment): central polypurine tract and central termination sequence of HIV-1
   3557..3790    +  LTR            3' LTR (ΔU3): self-inactivating 3' long terminal repeat (LTR) from HIV-1
   3868..3989    +  polyA_signal   SV40 poly(A) signal: SV40 polyadenylation signal
   4029..4164    +  rep_origin     SV40 ori: SV40 origin of replication
   4185..4203    -  promoter       T7 promoter: promoter for bacteriophage T7 RNA polymerase
   4211..4366    +  CDS            lacZα (fragment): LacZα fragment of β-galactosidase; lacZ fragment
   4371..4799    +  rep_origin     f1 ori (sequence partly withheld): f1 bacteriophage origin of replication; arrow indicates direction of (+) strand synthesis
   4852..4956    +  promoter       AmpR promoter: bla
   4957..5817    +  CDS            AmpR: β-lactamase; bla; confers resistance to ampicillin, carbenicillin, and related antibiotics
   5988..6576    +  rep_origin     ori: high-copy-number ColE1/pMB1/pBR322/pUC origin of replication
   6759..6851    +  CDS            lacI (fragment): lac repressor; lacI; The lac repressor binds to the lac operator to inhibit transcription in E. coli. This inhibition can be relieved by adding lactose or isopropyl-β-D-thiogalactopyranoside (IPTG).
   6864..6885    +  protein_bind   CAP binding site: CAP binding activates transcription in the presence of cAMP. E. coli catabolite activator protein
   6900..6930    +  promoter       lac promoter: promoter for the E. coli lac operon
   6938..6954    +  protein_bind   lac operator: The lac repressor binds to the lac operator to inhibit transcription in E. coli. This inhibition can be relieved by adding lactose or isopropyl-β-D-thiogalactopyranoside (IPTG). lac repressor encoded by lacI
   6999..7017    +  promoter       T3 promoter: promoter for bacteriophage T3 RNA polymerase
   7045..7271    +  promoter       RSV promoter: Rous sarcoma virus enhancer/promoter
   7272..7452    +  LTR            5' LTR (truncated): truncated 5' long terminal repeat (LTR) from HIV-1
   7499..7624    +  misc_feature   HIV-1 Ψ: packaging signal of human immunodeficiency virus type 1
   7608..7971    +  CDS            HIV-1 gag (fragment): gag protein from human immunodeficiency virus 1; gag
   8117..8350    +  misc_feature   RRE: The Rev response element (RRE) of HIV-1 allows for Rev-dependent mRNA export from the nucleus to the cytoplasm.
   8727..8753    +  CDS            Rev (fragment): human immunodeficiency virus 1 (HIV-1) Rev protein; rev; enhances nuclear export of unspliced and incompletely spliced viral mRNAs
   8760..8783    +  promoter       SV40 promoter (fragment): SV40 early promoter
   8784..8855    +  promoter       SV40 promoter (fragment): SV40 enhancer and early promoter
   8879..9014    +  rep_origin     SV40 ori: SV40 origin of replication
   9060..9656    +  CDS            PuroR (fragment): puromycin N-acetyltransferase; pac from Streptomyces; confers resistance to puromycin
   9705..9822    +  misc_feature   cPPT/CTS: central polypurine tract and central termination sequence of HIV-1
