>Addgene plasmid #98311 | ADSL_pLX307 | addgene full sequence | sequence record 190339 | Addgene NGS Result
GGCTCGAGGCCTGCAGGTGCAAAGATGGATAAAGTTTTAAACAGAGAGGAATCTTTGCAGCTAATGGACC
TTCTAGGTCTTGAAAGGAGTGGGAATTGGCTCCGGTGCCCGTCAGTGGGCAGAGCGCACATCGCCCACAG
TCCCCGAGAAGTTGGGGGGAGGGGTCGGCAATTGAACCGGTGCCTAGAGAAGGTGGCGCGGGGTAAACTG
GGAAAGTGATGTCGTGTACTGGCTCCGCCTTTTTCCCGAGGGTGGGGGAGAACCGTATATAAGTGCAGTA
GTCGCCGTGAACGTTCTTTTTCGCAACGGGTTTGCCGCCAGAACACAGGTAAGTGCCGTGTGTGGTTCCC
GCGGGCCTGGCCTCTTTACGGGTTATGGCCCTTGCGTGCCTTGAATTACTTCCACCTGGCTGCAGTACGT
GATTCTTGATCCCGAGCTTCGGGTTGGAAGTGGGTGGGAGAGTTCGAGGCCTTGCGCTTAAGGAGCCCCT
TCGCCTCGTGCTTGAGTTGAGGCCTGGCCTGGGCGCTGGGGCCGCCGCGTGCGAATCTGGTGGCACCTTC
GCGCCTGTCTCGCTGCTTTCGATAAGTCTCTAGCCATTTAAAATTTTTGATGACCTGCTGCGACGCTTTT
TTTCTGGCAAGATAGTCTTGTAAATGCGGGCCAAGATCTGCACACTGGTATTTCGGTTTTTGGGGCCGCG
GGCGGCGACGGGGCCCGTGCGTCCCAGCGCACATGTTCGGCGAGGCGGGGCCTGCGAGCGCGGCCACCGA
GAATCGGACGGGGGTAGTCTCAAGCTGGCCGGCCTGCTCTGGTGCCTGGCCTCGCGCCGCCGTGTATCGC
CCCGCCCTGGGCGGCAAGGCTGGCCCGGTCGGCACCAGTTGCGTGAGCGGAAAGATGGCCGCTTCCCGGC
CCTGCTGCAGGGAGCTCAAAATGGAGGACGCGGCGCTCGGGAGAGCGGGCGGGTGAGTCACCCACACAAA
GGAAAAGGGCCTTTCCGTCCTCAGCCGTCGCTTCATGTGACTCCACGGAGTACCGGGCGCCGTCCAGGCA
CCTCGATTAGTTCTCGAGCTTTTGGAGTACGTCGTCTTTAGGTTGGGGGGAGGGGTTTTATGCGATGGAG
TTTCCCCACACTGAGTGGGTGGAGACTGAAGTTAGGCCAGCTTGGCACTTGATGTAATTCTCCTTGGAAT
TTGCCCTTTTTGAGTTTGGATCTTGGTTCATTCTCAAGCCTCAGACAGTGGTTCAAAGTTTTTTTCTTCC
ATTTCAGGTGTCGTGAGGCTAGCATCGATTGATCAACAAGTTTGTACAAAAAAGTTGGCATGGCGGCTGG
AGGCGATCATGGTTCGCCCGACAGCTACCGCTCACCTCTTGCCTCCCGCTATGCCAGCCCGGAGATGTGC
TTCGTGTTTAGCGACAGGTATAAATTCCGGACATGGCGGCAGCTGTGGCTGTGGCTGGCGGAGGCCGAGC
AGACATTGGGTTTGCCTATCACAGATGAACAAATCCAGGAGATGAAATCAAACCTGGAGAACATCGACTT
CAAGATGGCAGCTGAGGAAGAGAAACGTTTACGACATGATGTGATGGCTCACGTGCACACATTTGGCCAC
TGCTGTCCAAAAGCTGCAGGCATTATTCACCTTGGTGCTACTTCTTGCTATGTTGGAGACAATACTGACT
TGATTATTCTTAGAAATGCACTTGACCTGCTTTTGCCAAAGCTTGCCAGAGTGATCTCTCGGCTTGCCGA
CTTTGCTAAGGAACGAGCCAGTCTACCCACATTAGGTTTCACACATTTCCAGCCTGCACAGCTGACCACA
GTTGGGAAACGTTGCTGTCTTTGGATTCAGGATCTTTGCATGGATCTCCAGAACTTGAAGCGTGTCCGAG
ATGACCTGCGCTTCCGGGGAGTAAAGGGTACCACTGGCACTCAGGCCAGTTTCCTGCAGCTCTTTGAGGG
AGATGACCATAAGGTAGAGCAGCTTGACAAGATGGTGACAGAAAAGGCAGGATTTAAGAGAGCTTTCATC
ATCACAGGGCAGACATATACACGAAAAGTGGATATTGAAGTACTGTCTGTGCTGGCTAGCTTGGGGGCAT
CAGTGCACAAGATTTGCACCGACATACGCCTCCTGGCAAACCTCAAGGAGATGGAGGAACCCTTTGAAAA
ACAGCAGATTGGCTCAAGTGCGATGCCATATAAGCGGAATCCCATGCGTTCAGAACGTTGCTGCAGTCTT
GCCCGCCACCTGATGACCCTTGTCATGGACCCGCTACAGACAGCATCTGTCCAGTGGTTTGAACGCACAC
TGGATGATAGTGCCAACCGACGGATCTGTTTGGCCGAGGCATTTCTTACCGCAGATACTATATTGAATAC
GCTGCAGAACATTTCTGAAGGATTGGTCGTGTACCCCAAAGTAATTGAACGGCGCATTCGGCAAGAGCTG
CCTTTCATGGCCACAGAGAACATCATCATGGCCATGGTCAAAGCTGGAGGTAGCCGCCAGGATTGCCATG
AGAAAATCAGAGTGCTTTCTCAGCAGGCAGCTTCTGTGGTTAAGCAGGAAGGGGGTGACAATGACCTCAT
AGAGCGTATCCAGGTTGATGCCTACTTCAGTCCCATTCACTCCCAGTTGGATCATTTACTGGATCCTTCT
TCTTTCACTGGTCGTGCCTCCCAGCAGGTGCAGAGATTCTTAGAAGAGGAGGTGTATCCCCTGTTAAAAC
CATATGAAAGCGTGATGAAGGTGAAAGCAGAATTATGTCTGTACCCAACTTTCTTGTACAAAGTGGTTGA
TATCGGTAAGCCTATCCCTAACCCTCTCCTCGGTCTCGATTCTACGTAGTAATGAACTAGTCCGTAACTT
GAAAGTATTTCGATTTCTTGGCTTTATATATCTTGTGGAAAGGACGAGCACGTTTTCGAGCTATGTGGAT
GACGCGTTAAGTCGACAATCAACCTCTGGATTACAAAATTTGTGAAAGATTGACTGGTATTCTTAACTAT
GTTGCTCCTTTTACGCTATGTGGATACGCTGCTTTAATGCCTTTGTATCATGCTATTGCTTCCCGTATGG
CTTTCATTTTCTCCTCCTTGTATAAATCCTGGTTGCTGTCTCTTTATGAGGAGTTGTGGCCCGTTGTCAG
GCAACGTGGCGTGGTGTGCACTGTGTTTGCTGACGCAACCCCCACTGGTTGGGGCATTGCCACCACCTGT
CAGCTCCTTTCCGGGACTTTCGCTTTCCCCCTCCCTATTGCCACGGCGGAACTCATCGCCGCCTGCCTTG
CCCGCTGCTGGACAGGGGCTCGGCTGTTGGGCACTGACAATTCCGTGGTGTTGTCGGGGAAATCATCGTC
CTTTCCTTGGCTGCTCGCCTGTGTTGCCACCTGGATTCTGCGCGGGACGTCCTTCTGCTACGTCCCTTCG
GCCCTCAATCCAGCGGACCTTCCTTCCCGCGGCCTGCTGCCGGCTCTGCGGCCTCTTCCGCGTCTTCGCC
TTCGCCCTCAGACGAGTCGGATCTCCCTTTGGGCCGCCTCCCCGCGTCGACTTTAAGACCAATGACTTAC
AAGGCAGCTGTAGATCTTAGCCACTTTTTAAAAGAAAAGGGGGGACTGGAAGGGCTAATTCACTCCCAAC
GAAGACAAGATCTGCTTTTTGCTTGTACTGGGTCTCTCTGGTTAGACCAGATCTGAGCCTGGGAGCTCTC
TGGCTAACTAGGGAACCCACTGCTTAAGCCTCAATAAAGCTTGCCTTGAGTGCTTCAAGTAGTGTGTGCC
CGTCTGTTGTGTGACTCTGGTAACTAGAGATCCCTCAGACCCTTTTAGTCAGTGTGGAAAATCTCTAGCA
GTACGTATAGTAGTTCATGTCATCTTATTATTCAGTATTTATAACTTGCAAAGAAATGAATATCAGAGAG
TGAGAGGAACTTGTTTATTGCAGCTTATAATGGTTACAAATAAAGCAATAGCATCACAAATTTCACAAAT
AAAGCATTTTTTTCACTGCATTCTAGTTGTGGTTTGTCCAAACTCATCAATGTATCTTATCATGTCTGGC
TCTAGCTATCCCGCCCCTAACTCCGCCCATCCCGCCCCTAACTCCGCCCAGTTCCGCCCATTCTCCGCCC
CATGGCTGACTAATTTTTTTTATTTATGCAGAGGCCGAGGCCGCCTCGGCCTCTGAGCTATTCCAGAAGT
AGTGAGGAGGCTTTTTTGGAGGCCTAGGGACGTACCCAATTCGCCCTATAGTGAGTCGTATTACGCGCGC
TCACTGGCCGTCGTTTTACAACGTCGTGACTGGGAAAACCCTGGCGTTACCCAACTTAATCGCCTTGCAG
CACATCCCCCTTTCGCCAGCTGGCGTAATAGCGAAGAGGCCCGCACCGATCGCCCTTCCCAACAGTTGCG
CAGCCTGAATGGCGAATGGG
[124 nt withheld, positions 4431-4554]
C
[91 nt withheld, positions 4556-4646]
A
[49 nt withheld, positions 4648-4696]
CCTTTGACGTTGGAGTCCACGTTCTTT
[37 nt withheld, positions 4724-4760]
ACCCTATCTCGGTCTATTCTTTTGATTTATAAGGGATTTTGCCGATTTCGGCCTATTGGTTAAAAAATGA
GCTGATTTAACAAAAATTTAACGCGAATTTTAACAAAATATTAACGCTTACAATTTAGGTGGCACTTTTC
GGGGAAATGTGCGCGGAACCCCTATTTGTTTATTTTTCTAAATACATTCAAATATGTATCCGCTCATGAG
ACAATAACCCTGATAAATGCTTCAATAATATTGAAAAAGGAAGAGTATGAGTATTCAACATTTCCGTGTC
GCCCTTATTCCCTTTTTTGCGGCATTTTGCCTTCCTGTTTTTGCTCACCCAGAAACGCTGGTGAAAGTAA
AAGATGCTGAAGATCAGTTGGGTGCACGAGTGGGTTACATCGAACTGGATCTCAACAGCGGTAAGATCCT
TGAGAGTTTTCGCCCCGAAGAACGTTTTCCAATGATGAGCACTTTTAAAGTTCTGCTATGTGGCGCGGTA
TTATCCCGTATTGACGCCGGGCAAGAGCAACTCGGTCGCCGCATACACTATTCTCAGAATGACTTGGTTG
AGTACTCACCAGTCACAGAAAAGCATCTTACGGATGGCATGACAGTAAGAGAATTATGCAGTGCTGCCAT
AACCATGAGTGATAACACTGCGGCCAACTTACTTCTGACAACGATCGGAGGACCGAAGGAGCTAACCGCT
TTTTTGCACAACATGGGGGATCATGTAACTCGCCTTGATCGTTGGGAACCGGAGCTGAATGAAGCCATAC
CAAACGACGAGCGTGACACCACGATGCCTGTAGCAATGGCAACAACGTTGCGCAAACTATTAACTGGCGA
ACTACTTACTCTAGCTTCCCGGCAACAATTAATAGACTGGATGGAGGCGGATAAAGTTGCAGGACCACTT
CTGCGCTCGGCCCTTCCGGCTGGCTGGTTTATTGCTGATAAATCTGGAGCCGGTGAGCGTGGGTCTCGCG
GTATCATTGCAGCACTGGGGCCAGATGGTAAGCCCTCCCGTATCGTAGTTATCTACACGACGGGGAGTCA
GGCAACTATGGATGAACGAAATAGACAGATCGCTGAGATAGGTGCCTCACTGATTAAGCATTGGTAACTG
TCAGACCAAGTTTACTCATATATACTTTAGATTGATTTAAAACTTCATTTTTAATTTAAAAGGATCTAGG
TGAAGATCCTTTTTGATAATCTCATGACCAAAATCCCTTAACGTGAGTTTTCGTTCCACTGAGCGTCAGA
CCCCGTAGAAAAGATCAAAGGATCTTCTTGAGATCCTTTTTTTCTGCGCGTAATCTGCTGCTTGCAAACA
AAAAAACCACCGCTACCAGCGGTGGTTTGTTTGCCGGATCAAGAGCTACCAACTCTTTTTCCGAAGGTAA
CTGGCTTCAGCAGAGCGCAGATACCAAATACTGTTCTTCTAGTGTAGCCGTAGTTAGGCCACCACTTCAA
GAACTCTGTAGCACCGCCTACATACCTCGCTCTGCTAATCCTGTTACCAGTGGCTGCTGCCAGTGGCGAT
AAGTCGTGTCTTACCGGGTTGGACTCAAGACGATAGTTACCGGATAAGGCGCAGCGGTCGGGCTGAACGG
GGGGTTCGTGCACACAGCCCAGCTTGGAGCGAACGACCTACACCGAACTGAGATACCTACAGCGTGAGCT
ATGAGAAAGCGCCACGCTTCCCGAAGGGAGAAAGGCGGACAGGTATCCGGTAAGCGGCAGGGTCGGAACA
GGAGAGCGCACGAGGGAGCTTCCAGGGGGAAACGCCTGGTATCTTTATAGTCCTGTCGGGTTTCGCCACC
TCTGACTTGAGCGTCGATTTTTGTGATGCTCGTCAGGGGGGCGGAGCCTATGGAAAAACGCCAGCAACGC
GGCCTTTTTACGGTTCCTGGCCTTTTGCTGGCCTTTTGCTCACATGTTCTTTCCTGCGTTATCCCCTGAT
TCTGTGGATAACCGTATTACCGCCTTTGAGTGAGCTGATACCGCTCGCCGCAGCCGAACGACCGAGCGCA
GCGAGTCAGTGAGCGAGGAAGCGGAAGAGCGCCCAATACGCAAACCGCCTCTCCCCGCGCGTTGGCCGAT
TCATTAATGCAGCTGGCACGACAGGTTTCCCGACTGGAAAGCGGGCAGTGAGCGCAACGCAATTAATGTG
AGTTAGCTCACTCATTAGGCACCCCAGGCTTTACACTTTATGCTTCCGGCTCGTATGTTGTGTGGAATTG
TGAGCGGATAACAATTTCACACAGGAAACAGCTATGACCATGATTACGCCAAGCGCGCAATTAACCCTCA
CTAAAGGGAACAAAAGCTGGAGCTGCAAGCTTAATGTAGTCTTATGCAATACTCTTGTAGTCTTGCAACA
TGGTAACGATGAGTTAGCAACATGCCTTACAAGGAGAGAAAAAGCACCGTGCATGCCGATTGGTGGAAGT
AAGGTGGTACGATCGTGCCTTATTAGGAAGGCAACAGACGGGTCTGACATGGATTGGACGAACCACTGAA
TTGCCGCATTGCAGAGATATTGTATTTAAGTGCCTAGCTCGATACATAAACGGGTCTCTCTGGTTAGACC
AGATCTGAGCCTGGGAGCTCTCTGGCTAACTAGGGAACCCACTGCTTAAGCCTCAATAAAGCTTGCCTTG
AGTGCTTCAAGTAGTGTGTGCCCGTCTGTTGTGTGACTCTGGTAACTAGAGATCCCTCAGACCCTTTTAG
TCAGTGTGGAAAATCTCTAGCAGTGGCGCCCGAACAGGGACTTGAAAGCGAAAGGGAAACCAGAGGAGCT
CTCTCGACGCAGGACTCGGCTTGCTGAAGCGCGCACGGCAAGAGGCGAGGGGCGGCGACTGGTGAGTACG
CCAAAAATTTTGACTAGCGGAGGCTAGAAGGAGAGAGATGGGTGCGAGAGCGTCAGTATTAAGCGGGGGA
GAATTAGATCGCGATGGGAAAAAATTCGGTTAAGGCCAGGGGGAAAGAAAAAATATAAATTAAAACATAT
AGTATGGGCAAGCAGGGAGCTAGAACGATTCGCAGTTAATCCTGGCCTGTTAGAAACATCAGAAGGCTGT
AGACAAATACTGGGACAGCTACAACCATCCCTTCAGACAGGATCAGAAGAACTTAGATCATTATATAATA
CAGTAGCAACCCTCTATTGTGTGCATCAAAGGATAGAGATAAAAGACACCAAGGAAGCTTTAGACAAGAT
AGAGGAAGAGCAAAACAAAAGTAAGACCACCGCACAGCAAGCGGCCGCTGATCTTCAGACCTGGAGGAGG
AGATATGAGGGACAATTGGAGAAGTGAATTATATAAATATAAAGTAGTAAAAATTGAACCATTAGGAGTA
GCACCCACCAAGGCAAAGAGAAGAGTGGTGCAGAGAGAAAAAAGAGCAGTGGGAATAGGAGCTTTGTTCC
TTGGGTTCTTGGGAGCAGCAGGAAGCACTATGGGCGCAGCGTCAATGACGCTGACGGTACAGGCCAGACA
ATTATTGTCTGGTATAGTGCAGCAGCAGAACAATTTGCTGAGGGCTATTGAGGCGCAACAGCATCTGTTG
CAACTCACAGTCTGGGGCATCAAGCAGCTCCAGGCAAGAATCCTGGCTGTGGAAAGATACCTAAAGGATC
AACAGCTCCTGGGGATTTGGGGTTGCTCTGGAAAACTCATTTGCACCACTGCTGTGCCTTGGAATGCTAG
TTGGAGTAATAAATCTCTGGAACAGATTTGGAATCACACGACCTGGATGGAGTGGGACAGAGAAATTAAC
AATTACACAAGCTTAATACACTCCTTAATTGAAGAATCGCAAAACCAGCAAGAAAAGAATGAACAAGAAT
TATTGGAATTAGATAAATGGGCAAGTTTGTGGAATTGGTTTAACATAACAAATTGGCTGTGGTATATAAA
ATTATTCATAATGATAGTAGGAGGCTTGGTAGGTTTAAGAATAGTTTTTGCTGTACTTTCTATAGTGAAT
AGAGTTAGGCAGGGATATTCACCATTATCGTTTCAGACCCACCTCCCAACCCCGAGGGGACCCATGCATT
GCATCTCAATTAGTCAGCAACCAGGTGTGGAAAGTCCCCAGGCTCCCCAGCAGGCAGAAGTATGCAAAGC
ATGCGTCTCAATTAGTCAGCAACCATAGTCCCGCCCCTAACTCCGCCCATCCCGCCCCTAACTCCGCCCA
GTTCCGCCCATTCTCCGCCCCATGGCTGACTAATTTTTTTTATTTATGCAGAGGCCGAGGCCGCCTCGGC
CTCTGAGCTATTCCAGAAGTAGTGAGGAGGCTTTTTTGGAGGCCTAGGCTTTTGCAAAAAGCTTTCTAGA
GGTACCACCGGAGCTTACCATGACCGAGTACAAGCCCACGGTGCGCCTCGCCACCCGCGACGACGTCCCC
AGGGCCGTACGCACCCTCGCCGCCGCGTTCGCCGACTACCCCGCCACGCGCCACACCGTCGATCCGGACC
GCCACATCGAGCGGGTCACCGAGCTGCAAGAACTCTTCCTCACGCGCGTCGGGCTCGACATCGGCAAGGT
GTGGGTCGCGGACGACGGCGCCGCCGTGGCGGTCTGGACCACGCCGGAGAGCGTCGAAGCGGGGGCGGTG
TTCGCCGAGATCGGCCCGCGCATGGCCGAGTTGAGCGGTTCCCGGCTGGCCGCGCAGCAACAGATGGAAG
GCCTCCTGGCGCCGCACCGGCCCAAGGAGCCCGCGTGGTTCCTGGCCACCGTCGGCGTCTCGCCCGACCA
CCAGGGCAAGGGTCTGGGCAGCGCCGTCGTGCTCCCCGGAGTGGAGGCGGCCGAGCGCGCCGGGGTGCCC
GCCTTCCTGGAGACCTCCGCGCCCCGCAACCTCCCCTTCTACGAGCGGCTCGGCTTCACCGTCACCGCCG
ACGTCGAGGTGCCCGAAGGACCGCGCACCTGGTGCATGACCCGCAAGCCCGGTGCCAGTTAACGAATTCT
AGATCTTGAGACAAATGGCAGTATTCATCCACAATTTTAAAAGAAAAGGGGGGATTGGGGGGTACAGTGC
AGGGGAAAGAATAGTAGACATAATAGCAACAGACATACAAACTAAAGAATTACAAAAACAAATTACAAAA
ATTCAAAATTTTCGGGTTTATTACAGGGACAGCAGAGATCCACTTTGGCGCC
Features (pLannotate 1.2.2; 34 found; start..end, strand, type, name):
     25..91      +  CDS            small t antigen (fragment): SV40 (simian virus 40) small t antigen
     98..1276    +  promoter       EF-1α promoter: strong constitutive promoter for human elongation factor EF-1α
   1297..1314    +  protein_bind   attB1 (fragment): mutant version of attB; core recombination site for the Gateway® BP reaction BP Clonase™
   1320..2771    +  CDS            ADSL: PUR8_HUMAN - Also known as AMPS. Experimental evidence at protein level: Swiss-Prot protein existence level 1. Catalyzes two non-sequential steps in de novo AMP synthesis: converts (S)-2-(5-amino-1-(5-phospho-D-ribosyl)imidazole-4- carboxamido)succinate (SAICAR) to fumarate plus 5-amino-1-(5-phospho-D- ribosyl)imidazole-4-carboxamide, and thereby also contributes to de novo IMP synthesis, and converts succinyladenosine monophosphate (SAMP) to AMP and fumarate. From Homo sapiens (Human).
   2773..2797    -  protein_bind   attB2: mutant version of attB; recombination site for the Gateway® BP reaction BP Clonase™
   2805..2846    +  CDS            V5 tag: epitope tag from simian virus 5
   2862..2915    +  promoter       U6 promoter (fragment): RNA polymerase III promoter for human U6 snRNA
   2957..3545    +  misc_feature   WPRE: woodchuck hepatitis virus posttranscriptional regulatory element
   3596..3615    +  misc_feature   cPPT/CTS (fragment): central polypurine tract and central termination sequence of HIV-1
   3617..3850    +  LTR            3' LTR (ΔU3): self-inactivating 3' long terminal repeat (LTR) from HIV-1
   3928..4049    +  polyA_signal   SV40 poly(A) signal: SV40 polyadenylation signal
   4089..4224    +  rep_origin     SV40 ori: SV40 origin of replication
   4245..4263    -  promoter       T7 promoter: promoter for bacteriophage T7 RNA polymerase
   4271..4426    +  CDS            lacZα (fragment): LacZα fragment of β-galactosidase; lacZ fragment
   4431..4859    +  rep_origin     f1 ori (sequence partly withheld): f1 bacteriophage origin of replication; arrow indicates direction of (+) strand synthesis
   4912..5016    +  promoter       AmpR promoter: bla
   5017..5877    +  CDS            AmpR: β-lactamase; bla; confers resistance to ampicillin, carbenicillin, and related antibiotics
   6048..6636    +  rep_origin     ori: high-copy-number ColE1/pMB1/pBR322/pUC origin of replication
   6819..6911    +  CDS            lacI (fragment): lac repressor; lacI; The lac repressor binds to the lac operator to inhibit transcription in E. coli. This inhibition can be relieved by adding lactose or isopropyl-β-D-thiogalactopyranoside (IPTG).
   6924..6945    +  protein_bind   CAP binding site: CAP binding activates transcription in the presence of cAMP. E. coli catabolite activator protein
   6960..6990    +  promoter       lac promoter: promoter for the E. coli lac operon
   6998..7014    +  protein_bind   lac operator: The lac repressor binds to the lac operator to inhibit transcription in E. coli. This inhibition can be relieved by adding lactose or isopropyl-β-D-thiogalactopyranoside (IPTG). lac repressor encoded by lacI
   7059..7077    +  promoter       T3 promoter: promoter for bacteriophage T3 RNA polymerase
   7105..7331    +  promoter       RSV promoter: Rous sarcoma virus enhancer/promoter
   7332..7512    +  LTR            5' LTR (truncated): truncated 5' long terminal repeat (LTR) from HIV-1
   7559..7684    +  misc_feature   HIV-1 Ψ: packaging signal of human immunodeficiency virus type 1
   7668..8031    +  CDS            HIV-1 gag (fragment): gag protein from human immunodeficiency virus 1; gag
   8177..8410    +  misc_feature   RRE: The Rev response element (RRE) of HIV-1 allows for Rev-dependent mRNA export from the nucleus to the cytoplasm.
   8787..8813    +  CDS            Rev (fragment): human immunodeficiency virus 1 (HIV-1) Rev protein; rev; enhances nuclear export of unspliced and incompletely spliced viral mRNAs
   8820..8843    +  promoter       SV40 promoter (fragment): SV40 early promoter
   8844..8915    +  promoter       SV40 promoter (fragment): SV40 enhancer and early promoter
   8939..9074    +  rep_origin     SV40 ori: SV40 origin of replication
   9120..9716    +  CDS            PuroR (fragment): puromycin N-acetyltransferase; pac from Streptomyces; confers resistance to puromycin
   9765..9882    +  misc_feature   cPPT/CTS: central polypurine tract and central termination sequence of HIV-1
