[The description below was written by a language model from this plasmid's Addgene catalogue record and pLannotate feature annotations shown in this document.]
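Description:
ADSL_pLX307 is a third-generation-style, self-inactivating HIV-1 lentiviral expression plasmid built on the pLX307 Gateway destination backbone and carrying the human ADSL open reading frame, which encodes adenylosuccinate lyase, an enzyme that catalyses two non-sequential steps of de novo purine (AMP/IMP) synthesis. In bacteria the plasmid is maintained through a high-copy ColE1/pUC-type origin and selected with ampicillin via the β-lactamase gene. An f1 origin and remnants of the lac region and T7/T3 promoters are also carried over from the parental cloning vector.

The viral genome is transcribed from an RSV promoter fused to a truncated 5' LTR, followed by the Ψ packaging signal, a gag fragment, the Rev response element and a cPPT/CTS, and it ends in a ΔU3 3' LTR with a downstream SV40 poly(A) signal. Two expression units lie between the LTRs. An SV40 early promoter drives puromycin N-acetyltransferase for selection of transduced mammalian cells. The EF-1α promoter (entered as "E1Fa" in the catalogue) drives ADSL, which is flanked by the attB1 and attB2 sites left by Gateway recombination and is followed by a backbone-encoded C-terminal V5 epitope tag for detection. A WPRE downstream of the cassette enhances transcript expression.

The two sequence records agree on this layout. The repository's sequencing result is 60 nt longer than the depositor's sequence, with extra sequence between the V5 tag and the WPRE that is annotated as a short U6 promoter fragment; its significance is not stated. The construct is intended for stable, constitutive lentiviral overexpression of V5-tagged ADSL, and it was deposited with a study of candidate genes in β-catenin-active cancers.
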