Addgene plasmid #98311: ADSL_pLX307
Purpose: Lentiviral expression of ADSL
Depositing lab: William Hahn & Sefi Rosenbluh. Depositing organization: Monash University. Publication: Genetic and Proteomic Interrogation of Lower Confidence Candidate Genes Reveals Signaling Networks in beta-Catenin-Active Cancers. Rosenbluh J, Mercer J, Shrestha Y, Oliver R, Tamayo P, Doench JG, Tirosh I, Piccioni F, Hartenian E, Horn H, Fagbami L, Root DE, Jaffe J, Lage K, Boehm JS, Hahn WC. Cell Syst. 2016 Sep 28;3(3):302-316.e4. doi: 10.1016/j.cels.2016.09.001. PubMed 27684187.
Backbone
  Vector backbone: pLX307
  Backbone manufacturer: David Root (Addgene plasmid # 41392)
  Vector type: Mammalian Expression, Lentiviral
  Selectable markers: Puromycin
Growth in bacteria
  Bacterial resistance: Ampicillin, 100 μg/mL
  Growth temperature: 37°C
  Growth strain: NEB Stable
  Copy number: High Copy
Gene/Insert
  Gene/Insert name: ADSL
  Species: H. sapiens (human)
  Entrez Gene: ADSL (a.k.a. AMPS, ASASE, ASL)
  Promoter: E1Fa
  Tag / fusion protein: V5 (C terminal on backbone)
  Cloning method: Gateway Cloning
  Sequencing primers: 5′ TTCTTCCATTTCAGGTGTCGTGAG; 3′ GTGGATACGCTGCTTTAATGCCTT
Terms and licenses: Academic/Nonprofit Terms; Industry Terms: Not Available to Industry
How to cite: ADSL_pLX307 was a gift from William Hahn & Sefi Rosenbluh (Addgene plasmid # 98311 ; http://n2t.net/addgene:98311 ; RRID:Addgene_98311)
